Addgene plasmid #158911: JGI_018083
Purpose: Hydrocarbon Structures for Fuels and Chemicals
Depositing lab: Joint Genome Institute.
Backbone
  Vector backbone: pET28b
  Vector type: Synthetic Biology
Growth in bacteria
  Bacterial resistance: Kanamycin, 50 μg/mL
  Growth temperature: 37°C
  Growth strain: Top10
  Copy number: High Copy
Gene/Insert
  Gene/Insert name: NP_635607_1 (alt name: Batch220B_p045)
  Species: Synthetic
  Cloning method: Gibson Cloning
Terms and licenses: Academic/Nonprofit Terms; Industry Terms: Not Available to Industry
Depositor comments: pET28b_NdeIXhoI vector with NP_635607_1 insert, JGI ICE Registry: https://registry.jgi.doe.gov/entry/18083
How to cite: JGI_018083 was a gift from Joint Genome Institute (Addgene plasmid # 158911 ; http://n2t.net/addgene:158911 ; RRID:Addgene_158911)
