[The description below was written by a language model from this plasmid's Addgene catalogue record and pLannotate feature annotations shown in this document.]
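Description:
JGI_018083 is a bacterial expression plasmid built on the pET28b backbone, with a synthetic open reading frame designated NP_635607_1 inserted by Gibson assembly into the NdeI/XhoI-opened vector. The sequenced plasmid is about 6.3 kb. It carries a ColE1/pBR322-type origin together with the bom region and the rop gene, an f1 phage origin, and an aminoglycoside phosphotransferase gene conferring kanamycin resistance. The catalogue lists it as high copy, although the presence of rop is normally associated with more moderate copy number. Short tetracycline-resistance, AmpR promoter and similar fragment hits in the annotation appear to be pBR322-derived backbone remnants rather than functional markers.

The insert is annotated as matching OleA of Xanthomonas campestris pv. campestris. This enzyme of olefin biosynthesis performs a non-decarboxylative head-to-head Claisen condensation of two fatty acyl-CoA molecules to give a 2-alkyl-3-oxoalkanoate, and is most active on palmitoyl- and myristoyl-CoA. That function fits the stated purpose of exploring hydrocarbon structures for fuels and chemicals.

Expression follows the standard pET arrangement. A T7 promoter with an adjacent lac operator and the T7 gene 10 ribosome binding site drives the coding sequence, a T7 terminator ends the transcript, and the plasmid-borne lacI keeps the system repressed until IPTG is added in a host supplying T7 RNA polymerase. Upstream of the gene lie a His-tag sequence (scored as a fragment of a composite tag) and a thrombin cleavage site, giving a cleavable N-terminal purification handle. A second His-tag sequence lies downstream, but the record does not show whether it is translated in frame with the insert. The plasmid is suited to recombinant production and purification of the enzyme in E. coli.
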