Features (pLannotate 1.2.2; 21 found; start..end, strand, type, name):
      1..25      +  protein_bind   lac operator: The lac repressor binds to the lac operator to inhibit transcription in E. coli. This inhibition can be relieved by adding lactose or isopropyl-β-D-thiogalactopyranoside (IPTG). lac repressor encoded by lacI
     40..62      +  RBS            RBS: efficient ribosome binding site from bacteriophage T7 gene 10 (Olins and Rangwala, 1989)
     81..97      +  CDS            capTEV™ (fragment): composite tag for in vivo biotinylation, TEV protease cleavage, and 6xHis tagging
    108..125     +  CDS            thrombin site: thrombin recognition and cleavage site
    129..1142    +  CDS            oleA: OLEA_XANCP - Experimental evidence at protein level: Swiss-Prot protein existence level 1. Involved in olefin biosynthesis (PubMed:21266575, PubMed:22524624, PubMed:27815501, PubMed:28223313). Catalyzes a non- decarboxylative head-to-head Claisen condensation of two acyl-CoA molecules, generating an (R)-2-alkyl-3-oxoalkanoate (PubMed:21266575, PubMed:22524624, PubMed:27815501). Is active with fatty acyl-CoA substrates that ranged from C(8) to C(16) in length, and is the most active with palmitoyl-CoA and myristoyl-CoA (PubMed:21266575). From Xanthomonas campestris pv. campestris (strain ATCC 3
   1152..1169    +  CDS            9xHis (fragment): 9xHis affinity tag
   1179..1228    +  CDS            SET1 (fragment): solubility-enhancement tag derived from T7 phage gene 10B
   1236..1283    +  terminator     T7 terminator: transcription terminator for bacteriophage T7 RNA polymerase
   1320..1748    +  rep_origin     f1 ori (sequence partly withheld): f1 bacteriophage origin of replication; arrow indicates direction of (+) strand synthesis
   1801..1858    +  promoter       AmpR promoter (fragment): bla
   1867..2682    -  CDS            KanR: aminoglycoside phosphotransferase; aph(3')-Ia; confers resistance to kanamycin in bacteria or G418 (Geneticin®) in eukaryotes
   2804..3392    +  rep_origin     ori: high-copy-number ColE1/pMB1/pBR322/pUC origin of replication
   3578..3717    -  misc_feature   bom: basis of mobility region from pBR322
   3819..4010    -  CDS            rop: Rop protein, which maintains plasmids at low copy number; rop
   4027..4407    +  CDS            YPB1_ECOLX: Protein predicted: Swiss-Prot protein existence level 4. From Escherichia coli.
   4479..4770    -  CDS            TcR (fragment): tetracycline efflux protein; tet; confers resistance to tetracycline
   4785..4806    -  protein_bind   CAP binding site: CAP binding activates transcription in the presence of cAMP. E. coli catabolite activator protein
   4819..5901    -  CDS            lacI: lac repressor; lacI; The lac repressor binds to the lac operator to inhibit transcription in E. coli. This inhibition can be relieved by adding lactose or isopropyl-β-D-thiogalactopyranoside (IPTG).
   5902..5979    -  promoter       lacI promoter: lacI
   5987..6266    -  CDS            TcR (fragment): tetracycline efflux protein; tet; confers resistance to tetracycline
   6288..6306    +  promoter       T7 promoter: promoter for bacteriophage T7 RNA polymerase
>Addgene plasmid #158911 | JGI_018083 | addgene full sequence | sequence record 318299 | Addgene NGS Result
GGAATTGTGAGCGGATAACAATTCCCCTCTAGAAATAATTTTGTTTAACTTTAAGAAGGAGATATACCAT
GGGCAGCAGCCATCATCATCATCATCACAGCAGCGGCCTGGTGCCGCGCGGCAGCCATATGCTGTTTCAG
AACGTTTCCATCGCGGGTCTCGCTCACATCGATGCTCCTCATACCCTAACGTCTAAAGAAATTAACGAAC
GTTTACAACCAACCTATGATCGCCTTGGCATTAAGACGGACGTGCTTGGTGACGTAGCTGGTATTCACGC
TCGTCGTCTGTGGGATCAAGATGTGCAGGCATCAGATGCCGCAACACAAGCAGCGAGGAAGGCACTTATA
GACGCCAATATTGGTATTGAAAAGATCGGGCTGTTAATAAATACCTCCGTCTCAAGGGACTACCTAGAAC
CAAGCACCGCCTCAATTGTTTCTGGTAACCTGGGCGTCAGCGATCATTGTATGACCTTTGATGTTGCTAA
TGCATGTCTCGCCTTTATTAACGGCATGGATATAGCAGCGCGCATGCTGGAAAGAGGTGAAATCGATTAT
GCGCTGGTCGTGGATGGTGAAACCGCTAATCTTGTGTACGAAAAGACACTTGAGCGAATGACCTCTCCGG
ATGTAACAGAAGAGGAATTTAGAAATGAACTGGCAGCACTGACGCTGGGTTGCGGCGCTGCAGCCATGGT
TATGGCAAGATCGGAGCTGGTTCCCGATGCACCCCGGTATAAGGGTGGAGTGACACGCAGTGCTACAGAA
TGGAACAAGTTGTGCCGCGGGAATTTAGATAGAATGGTGACTGATACCAGACTTTTGCTCATTGAGGGTA
TAAAGTTGGCCCAAAAAACCTTCGTTGCGGCTAAACAAGTGCTGGGGTGGGCAGTCGAGGAACTGGACCA
ATTTGTCATTGCTCAAGTGAGCCGACCGCACACCGCAGCTTTCGTGAAATCCTTTGGAATCGACCCAGCA
AAAGTAATGACGATCTTTGGTGAACACGGAAATATCGGGCCGGCCAGCGTCCCGATCGTTTTATCAAAAC
TCAAGGAGTTAGGACGTCTGAAAAAAGGTGATCGGATCGCGCTTCTTGGCATTGGAAGTGGTCTTAACTG
TTCCATGGCGGAAGTGGTTTGGTGACTCGAGCACCACCACCACCACCACTGAGATCCGGCTGCTAACAAA
GCCCGAAAGGAAGCTGAGTTGGCTGCTGCCACCGCTGAGCAATAACTAGCATAACCCCTTGGGGCCTCTA
AACGGGTCTTGAGGGGTTTTTTGCTGAAAGGAGGAACTATATCCGGATTGGCGAATGGG
[124 nt withheld, positions 1320-1443]
C
[91 nt withheld, positions 1445-1535]
A
[49 nt withheld, positions 1537-1585]
CCTTTGACGTTGGAGTCCACGTTCTTT
[37 nt withheld, positions 1613-1649]
ACCCTATCTCGGTCTATTCTTTTGATTTATAAGGGATTTTGCCGATTTCGGCCTATTGGTTAAAAAATGA
GCTGATTTAACAAAAATTTAACGCGAATTTTAACAAAATATTAACGCTTACAATTTAGGTGGCACTTTTC
GGGGAAATGTGCGCGGAACCCCTATTTGTTTATTTTTCTAAATACATTCAAATATGTATCCGCTCATGAA
TTAATTCTTAGAAAAACTCATCGAGCATCAAATGAAACTGCAATTTATTCATATCAGGATTATCAATACC
ATATTTTTGAAAAAGCCGTTTCTGTAATGAAGGAGAAAACTCACCGAGGCAGTTCCATAGGATGGCAAGA
TCCTGGTATCGGTCTGCGATTCCGACTCGTCCAACATCAATACAACCTATTAATTTCCCCTCGTCAAAAA
TAAGGTTATCAAGTGAGAAATCACCATGAGTGACGACTGAATCCGGTGAGAATGGCAAAAGTTTATGCAT
TTCTTTCCAGACTTGTTCAACAGGCCAGCCATTACGCTCGTCATCAAAATCACTCGCATCAACCAAACCG
TTATTCATTCGTGATTGCGCCTGAGCGAGACGAAATACGCGATCGCTGTTAAAAGGACAATTACAAACAG
GAATCGAATGCAACCGGCGCAGGAACACTGCCAGCGCATCAACAATATTTTCACCTGAATCAGGATATTC
TTCTAATACCTGGAATGCTGTTTTCCCGGGGATCGCAGTGGTGAGTAACCATGCATCATCAGGAGTACGG
ATAAAATGCTTGATGGTCGGAAGAGGCATAAATTCCGTCAGCCAGTTTAGTCTGACCATCTCATCTGTAA
CATCATTGGCAACGCTACCTTTGCCATGTTTCAGAAACAACTCTGGCGCATCGGGCTTCCCATACAATCG
ATAGATTGTCGCACCTGATTGCCCGACATTATCGCGAGCCCATTTATACCCATATAAATCAGCATCCATG
TTGGAATTTAATCGCGGCCTAGAGCAAGACGTTTCCCGTTGAATATGGCTCATAACACCCCTTGTATTAC
TGTTTATGTAAGCAGACAGTTTTATTGTTCATGACCAAAATCCCTTAACGTGAGTTTTCGTTCCACTGAG
CGTCAGACCCCGTAGAAAAGATCAAAGGATCTTCTTGAGATCCTTTTTTTCTGCGCGTAATCTGCTGCTT
GCAAACAAAAAAACCACCGCTACCAGCGGTGGTTTGTTTGCCGGATCAAGAGCTACCAACTCTTTTTCCG
AAGGTAACTGGCTTCAGCAGAGCGCAGATACCAAATACTGTCCTTCTAGTGTAGCCGTAGTTAGGCCACC
ACTTCAAGAACTCTGTAGCACCGCCTACATACCTCGCTCTGCTAATCCTGTTACCAGTGGCTGCTGCCAG
TGGCGATAAGTCGTGTCTTACCGGGTTGGACTCAAGACGATAGTTACCGGATAAGGCGCAGCGGTCGGGC
TGAACGGGGGGTTCGTGCACACAGCCCAGCTTGGAGCGAACGACCTACACCGAACTGAGATACCTACAGC
GTGAGCTATGAGAAAGCGCCACGCTTCCCGAAGGGAGAAAGGCGGACAGGTATCCGGTAAGCGGCAGGGT
CGGAACAGGAGAGCGCACGAGGGAGCTTCCAGGGGGAAACGCCTGGTATCTTTATAGTCCTGTCGGGTTT
CGCCACCTCTGACTTGAGCGTCGATTTTTGTGATGCTCGTCAGGGGGGCGGAGCCTATGGAAAAACGCCA
GCAACGCGGCCTTTTTACGGTTCCTGGCCTTTTGCTGGCCTTTTGCTCACATGTTCTTTCCTGCGTTATC
CCCTGATTCTGTGGATAACCGTATTACCGCCTTTGAGTGAGCTGATACCGCTCGCCGCAGCCGAACGACC
GAGCGCAGCGAGTCAGTGAGCGAGGAAGCGGAAGAGCGCCTGATGCGGTATTTTCTCCTTACGCATCTGT
GCGGTATTTCACACCGCAATGGTGCACTCTCAGTACAATCTGCTCTGATGCCGCATAGTTAAGCCAGTAT
ACACTCCGCTATCGCTACGTGACTGGGTCATGGCTGCGCCCCGACACCCGCCAACACCCGCTGACGCGCC
CTGACGGGCTTGTCTGCTCCCGGCATCCGCTTACAGACAAGCTGTGACCGTCTCCGGGAGCTGCATGTGT
CAGAGGTTTTCACCGTCATCACCGAAACGCGCGAGGCAGCTGCGGTAAAGCTCATCAGCGTGGTCGTGAA
GCGATTCACAGATGTCTGCCTGTTCATCCGCGTCCAGCTCGTTGAGTTTCTCCAGAAGCGTTAATGTCTG
GCTTCTGATAAAGCGGGCCATGTTAAGGGCGGTTTTTTCCTGTTTGGTCACTGATGCCTCCGTGTAAGGG
GGATTTCTGTTCATGGGGGTAATGATACCGATGAAACGAGAGAGGATGCTCACGATACGGGTTACTGATG
ATGAACATGCCCGGTTACTGGAACGTTGTGAGGGTAAACAACTGGCGGTATGGATGCGGCGGGACCAGAG
AAAAATCACTCAGGGTCAATGCCAGCGCTTCGTTAATACAGATGTAGGTGTTCCACAGGGTAGCCAGCAG
CATCCTGCGATGCAGATCCGGAACATAATGGTGCAGGGCGCTGACTTCCGCGTTTCCAGACTTTACGAAA
CACGGAAACCGAAGACCATTCATGTTGTTGCTCAGGTCGCAGACGTTTTGCAGCAGCAGTCGCTTCACGT
TCGCTCGCGTATCGGTGATTCATTCTGCTAACCAGTAAGGCAACCCCGCCAGCCTAGCCGGGTCCTCAAC
GACAGGAGCACGATCATGCGCACCCGTGGGGCCGCCATGCCGGCGATAATGGCCTGCTTCTCGCCGAAAC
GTTTGGTGGCGGGACCAGTGACGAAGGCTTGAGCGAGGGCGTGCAAGATTCCGAATACCGCAAGCGACAG
GCCGATCATCGTCGCGCTCCAGCGAAAGCGGTCCTCGCCGAAAATGACCCAGAGCGCTGCCGGCACCTGT
CCTACGAGTTGCATGATAAAGAAGACAGTCATAAGTGCGGCGACGATAGTCATGCCCCGCGCCCACCGGA
AGGAGCTGACTGGGTTGAAGGCTCTCAAGGGCATCGGTCGAGATCCCGGTGCCTAATGAGTGAGCTAACT
TACATTAATTGCGTTGCGCTCACTGCCCGCTTTCCAGTCGGGAAACCTGTCGTGCCAGCTGCATTAATGA
ATCGGCCAACGCGCGGGGAGAGGCGGTTTGCGTATTGGGCGCCAGGGTGGTTTTTCTTTTCACCAGTGAG
ACGGGCAACAGCTGATTGCCCTTCACCGCCTGGCCCTGAGAGAGTTGCAGCAAGCGGTCCACGCTGGTTT
GCCCCAGCAGGCGAAAATCCTGTTTGATGGTGGTTAACGGCGGGATATAACATGAGCTGTCTTCGGTATC
GTCGTATCCCACTACCGAGATATCCGCACCAACGCGCAGCCCGGACTCGGTAATGGCGCGCATTGCGCCC
AGCGCCATCTGATCGTTGGCAACCAGCATCGCAGTGGGAACGATGCCCTCATTCAGCATTTGCATGGTTT
GTTGAAAACCGGACATGGCACTCCAGTCGCCTTCCCGTTCCGCTATCGGCTGAATTTGATTGCGAGTGAG
ATATTTATGCCAGCCAGCCAGACGCAGACGCGCCGAGACAGAACTTAATGGGCCCGCTAACAGCGCGATT
TGCTGGTGACCCAATGCGACCAGATGCTCCACGCCCAGTCGCGTACCGTCTTCATGGGAGAAAATAATAC
TGTTGATGGGTGTCTGGTCAGAGACATCAAGAAATAACGCCGGAACATTAGTGCAGGCAGCTTCCACAGC
AATGGCATCCTGGTCATCCAGCGGATAGTTAATGATCAGCCCACTGACGCGTTGCGCGAGAAGATTGTGC
ACCGCCGCTTTACAGGCTTCGACGCCGCTTCGTTCTACCATCGACACCACCACGCTGGCACCCAGTTGAT
CGGCGCGAGATTTAATCGCCGCGACAATTTGCGACGGCGCGTGCAGGGCCAGACTGGAGGTGGCAACGCC
AATCAGCAACGACTGTTTGCCCGCCAGTTGTTGTGCCACGCGGTTGGGAATGTAATTCAGCTCCGCCATC
GCCGCTTCCACTTTTTCCCGCGTTTTCGCAGAAACGTGGCTGGCCTGGTTCACCACGCGGGAAACGGTCT
GATAAGAGACACCGGCATACTCTGCGACATCGTATAACGTTACTGGTTTCACATTCACCACCCTGAATTG
ACTCTCTTCCGGGCGCTATCATGCCATACCGCGAAAGGTTTTGCGCCATTCGATGGTGTCCGGGATCTCG
ACGCTCTCCCTTATGCGACTCCTGCATTAGGAAGCAGCCCAGTAGTAGGTTGAGGCCGTTGAGCACCGCC
GCCGCAAGGAATGGTGCATGCAAGGAGATGGCGCCCAACAGTCCCCCGGCCACGGGGCCTGCCACCATAC
CCACGCCGAAACAAGCGCTCATGAGCCCGAAGTGGCGAGCCCGATCTTCCCCATCGGTGATGTCGGCGAT
ATAGGCGCCAGCAACCGCACCTGTGGCGCCGGTGATGCCGGCCACGATGCGTCCGGCGTAGAGGATCGAG
ATCTCGATCCCGCGAAATTAATACGACTCACTATAGG
