>Addgene plasmid #158911 | JGI_018083 | depositor partial sequence | sequence record 306621 | gene insert with vector overlaps
CACAGCAGCGGCCTGGTGCCGCGCGGCAGCCATATGCTGTTTCAGAACGTTTCCATCGCGGGTCTCGCTC
ACATCGATGCTCCTCATACCCTAACGTCTAAAGAAATTAACGAACGTTTACAACCAACCTATGATCGCCT
TGGCATTAAGACGGACGTGCTTGGTGACGTAGCTGGTATTCACGCTCGTCGTCTGTGGGATCAAGATGTG
CAGGCATCAGATGCCGCAACACAAGCAGCGAGGAAGGCACTTATAGACGCCAATATTGGTATTGAAAAGA
TCGGGCTGTTAATAAATACCTCCGTCTCAAGGGACTACCTAGAACCAAGCACCGCCTCAATTGTTTCTGG
TAACCTGGGCGTCAGCGATCATTGTATGACCTTTGATGTTGCTAATGCATGTCTCGCCTTTATTAACGGC
ATGGATATAGCAGCGCGCATGCTGGAAAGAGGTGAAATCGATTATGCGCTGGTCGTGGATGGTGAAACCG
CTAATCTTGTGTACGAAAAGACACTTGAGCGAATGACCTCTCCGGATGTAACAGAAGAGGAATTTAGAAA
TGAACTGGCAGCACTGACGCTGGGTTGCGGCGCTGCAGCCATGGTTATGGCAAGATCGGAGCTGGTTCCC
GATGCACCCCGGTATAAGGGTGGAGTGACACGCAGTGCTACAGAATGGAACAAGTTGTGCCGCGGGAATT
TAGATAGAATGGTGACTGATACCAGACTTTTGCTCATTGAGGGTATAAAGTTGGCCCAAAAAACCTTCGT
TGCGGCTAAACAAGTGCTGGGGTGGGCAGTCGAGGAACTGGACCAATTTGTCATTGCTCAAGTGAGCCGA
CCGCACACCGCAGCTTTCGTGAAATCCTTTGGAATCGACCCAGCAAAAGTAATGACGATCTTTGGTGAAC
ACGGAAATATCGGGCCGGCCAGCGTCCCGATCGTTTTATCAAAACTCAAGGAGTTAGGACGTCTGAAAAA
AGGTGATCGGATCGCGCTTCTTGGCATTGGAAGTGGTCTTAACTGTTCCATGGCGGAAGTGGTTTGGTGA
CTCGAGCACCACCACCACCACCACTGAGATCCG
